Addgene plasmid #136335: pDEST-V5_Hu_p115-RhoGEF(WT)
Purpose: Mammalian expression of human p115-RhoGEF with N-terminal V5
Depositing lab: Guillermo de Cárcer & Marcos Malumbres. Depositing organization: Centro Nacional de Investigaciones Oncologicas (CNIO). Publication: Plk1 regulates contraction of postmitotic smooth muscle cells and is required for vascular homeostasis. de Carcer G, Wachowicz P, Martinez-Martinez S, Oller J, Mendez-Barbero N, Escobar B, Gonzalez-Loyola A, Takaki T, El Bakkali A, Camara JA, Jimenez-Borreguero LJ, Bustelo XR, Canamero M, Mulero F, de Los Angeles Sevilla M, Montero MJ, Redondo JM, Malumbres M. Nat Med. 2017 Aug;23(8):964-974. doi: 10.1038/nm.4364. Epub 2017 Jul 10. PubMed 28692064.
Backbone
  Vector backbone: pDEST-V5
  Vector type: Mammalian Expression
  Selectable markers: Neomycin (select with G418)
Growth in bacteria
  Bacterial resistance: Ampicillin, 100 μg/mL
  Growth temperature: 37°C
  Growth strain: DH5alpha
  Copy number: Unknown
Gene/Insert
  Gene/Insert name: ARHGEF1 (alt name: p115)
  Species: H. sapiens (human)
  Entrez Gene: ARHGEF1 (a.k.a. GEF1, IMD62, LBCL2, LSC, P115-RHOGEF, SUB1.5)
  Cloning method: Unknown
Terms and licenses: Academic/Nonprofit Terms; Industry Terms: Not Available to Industry
How to cite: pDEST-V5_Hu_p115-RhoGEF(WT) was a gift from Guillermo de Cárcer & Marcos Malumbres (Addgene plasmid # 136335 ; http://n2t.net/addgene:136335 ; RRID:Addgene_136335)
