[The description below was written by a language model from this plasmid's Addgene catalogue record and pLannotate feature annotations shown in this document.]
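Description:
pDEST-V5_Hu_p115-RhoGEF(WT) is an 8.3 kb mammalian expression plasmid built on the pDEST-V5 Gateway destination backbone, carrying the wild-type human ARHGEF1 coding sequence (p115-RhoGEF). It is propagated in E. coli through a high-copy ColE1/pUC-type origin with ampicillin selection from the β-lactamase gene. An f1 origin is also present. For selection in mammalian cells, an SV40 early promoter drives a neomycin phosphotransferase gene terminated by an SV40 polyadenylation signal, allowing G418 selection of stable transfectants.

The expression cassette uses the human CMV immediate-early enhancer and promoter, followed by a T7 promoter. The open reading frame begins with an N-terminal V5 epitope tag and a TEV protease recognition site, continues through an attB1 site into the ARHGEF1 sequence, and is followed by attB2 and the bovine growth hormone polyadenylation signal. Although the catalogue lists the cloning method as unknown, the flanking attB sites are what Gateway recombination of an entry clone into a destination vector would leave. The TEV site would in principle allow the tag to be cleaved from the protein. Several short annotations (an HIV-1 LTR fragment, a bleomycin-resistance fragment, a lacI fragment and lac promoter/operator elements) appear to be backbone remnants or partial matches rather than functional modules.

ARHGEF1 encodes a guanine nucleotide exchange factor for RhoA that also acts as a GTPase-activating protein for the Gα12 and Gα13 subunits. The plasmid is intended for expressing V5-tagged p115-RhoGEF in mammalian cells, where the tag permits detection or immunoprecipitation. The associated publication concerns Plk1 regulation of vascular smooth muscle cell contraction. The "WT" in the name marks this as the unmutated form.
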