Features (pLannotate 1.2.2; 24 found; start..end, strand, type, name):
     28..80      -  misc_feature   bom (fragment): basis of mobility region from pBR322
    235..614     +  enhancer       CMV enhancer: human cytomegalovirus immediate early enhancer
    615..818     +  promoter       CMV promoter: human cytomegalovirus (CMV) immediate early promoter
    814..847     +  LTR            5' LTR (truncated) (fragment): truncated 5' long terminal repeat (LTR) from HIV-1
    863..881     +  promoter       T7 promoter: promoter for bacteriophage T7 RNA polymerase
    914..955     +  CDS            V5 tag: epitope tag from simian virus 5
    956..976     +  CDS            TEV site: tobacco etch virus (TEV) protease recognition and cleavage site
   1007..1031    +  protein_bind   attB1: mutant version of attB; recombination site for the Gateway® BP reaction BP Clonase™
   1052..3787    +  CDS            ARHGEF1: ARHG1_HUMAN - Experimental evidence at protein level: Swiss-Prot protein existence level 1. Seems to play a role in the regulation of RhoA GTPase by guanine nucleotide-binding alpha-12 (GNA12) and alpha-13 (GNA13) subunits (PubMed:9641915, PubMed:9641916). Acts as GTPase-activating protein (GAP) for GNA12 and GNA13, and as guanine nucleotide exchange factor (GEF) for RhoA GTPase (PubMed:9641915, PubMed:9641916, PubMed:8810315, PubMed:30521495). Activated G alpha 13/GNA13 stimulates the RhoGEF activity through interaction with the RGS-like domain (PubMed:9641916). This GEF activity is inhibited
   3807..3831    -  protein_bind   attB2: mutant version of attB; recombination site for the Gateway® BP reaction BP Clonase™
   3856..4080    +  polyA_signal   bGH poly(A) signal: bovine growth hormone polyadenylation signal
   4084..4105    +  promoter       SV40 promoter (fragment): SV40 enhancer and early promoter
   4126..4554    +  rep_origin     f1 ori (sequence partly withheld): f1 bacteriophage origin of replication; arrow indicates direction of (+) strand synthesis
   4568..4897    +  promoter       SV40 promoter: SV40 enhancer and early promoter
   4964..5755    +  CDS            neo: KKA2_KLEPN - Also known as kan, nptII. Experimental evidence at protein level: Swiss-Prot protein existence level 1. Resistance to kanamycin, neomycin, paromomycin, ribostamycin, butirosin and gentamicin B. From Klebsiella pneumoniae.
   5779..5937    +  CDS            ble (fragment): BLE_KLEPN - Experimental evidence at protein level: Swiss-Prot protein existence level 1. Binding protein with a strong affinity to the bleomycin family of antibiotics. Binds to CL990; an antimitotic-antibiotic compound. From Klebsiella pneumoniae.
   5932..6053    +  polyA_signal   SV40 poly(A) signal: SV40 polyadenylation signal
   6126..6142    -  protein_bind   lac operator: The lac repressor binds to the lac operator to inhibit transcription in E. coli. This inhibition can be relieved by adding lactose or isopropyl-β-D-thiogalactopyranoside (IPTG). lac repressor encoded by lacI
   6150..6180    -  promoter       lac promoter: promoter for the E. coli lac operon
   6195..6216    -  protein_bind   CAP binding site: CAP binding activates transcription in the presence of cAMP. E. coli catabolite activator protein
   6229..6321    -  CDS            lacI (fragment): lac repressor; lacI; The lac repressor binds to the lac operator to inhibit transcription in E. coli. This inhibition can be relieved by adding lactose or isopropyl-β-D-thiogalactopyranoside (IPTG).
   6504..7092    -  rep_origin     ori: high-copy-number ColE1/pMB1/pBR322/pUC origin of replication
   7263..8123    -  CDS            AmpR: β-lactamase; bla; confers resistance to ampicillin, carbenicillin, and related antibiotics
   8124..8228    -  promoter       AmpR promoter: bla
>Addgene plasmid #136335 | pDEST-V5_Hu_p115-RhoGEF(WT) | addgene full sequence | sequence record 268625 | Addgene NGS Result
GACGGATCGGGAGATCTCCCGATCCCCTATGGTGCACTCTCAGTACAATCTGCTCTGATGCCGCATAGTT
AAGCCAGTATCTGCTCCCTGCTTGTGTGTTGGAGGTCGCTGAGTAGTGCGCGAGCAAAATTTAAGCTACA
ACAAGGCAAGGCTTGACCGACAATTGCATGAAGAATCTGCTTAGGGTTAGGCGTTTTGCGCTGCTTCGCG
ATGTACGGGCCAGATATACGCGTTGACATTGATTATTGACTAGTTATTAATAGTAATCAATTACGGGGTC
ATTAGTTCATAGCCCATATATGGAGTTCCGCGTTACATAACTTACGGTAAATGGCCCGCCTGGCTGACCG
CCCAACGACCCCCGCCCATTGACGTCAATAATGACGTATGTTCCCATAGTAACGCCAATAGGGACTTTCC
ATTGACGTCAATGGGTGGAGTATTTACGGTAAACTGCCCACTTGGCAGTACATCAAGTGTATCATATGCC
AAGTACGCCCCCTATTGACGTCAATGACGGTAAATGGCCCGCCTGGCATTATGCCCAGTACATGACCTTA
TGGGACTTTCCTACTTGGCAGTACATCTACGTATTAGTCATCGCTATTACCATGGTGATGCGGTTTTGGC
AGTACATCAATGGGCGTGGATAGCGGTTTGACTCACGGGGATTTCCAAGTCTCCACCCCATTGACGTCAA
TGGGAGTTTGTTTTGGCACCAAAATCAACGGGACTTTCCAAAATGTCGTAACAACTCCGCCCCATTGACG
CAAATGGGCGGTAGGCGTGTACGGTGGGAGGTCTATATAAGCAGAGCTCTCTGGCTAACTAGAGAACCCA
CTGCTTACTGGCTTATCGAAATTAATACGACTCACTATAGGGAGACCCAAGCTGGCTAGTTAAGCTTACC
ATGGGTAAGCCTATCCCTAACCCTCTCCTCGGTCTCGATTCTACGGAAAACCTGTATTTTCAGGGCCCGG
ATCCGTCGACGAATTCTGCAGATATCACAAGTTTGTACAAAAAAGCAGGCTCCGCGGCCGCCCCCTTCAC
CATGGAAGACTTCGCCCGAGGGGCGGCCTCCCCAGGCCCCTCCCGGCCTGGCCTGGTTCCCGTCAGCATC
ATCGGGGCTGAGGATGAGGATTTTGAGAACGAGCTGGAGACAAACTCAGAAGAGCAAAACAGCCAGTTCC
AGAGCCTGGAGCAGGTGAAGCGGCGCCCAGCCCACCTCATGGCCCTCCTGCAGCACGTGGCCCTGCAGTT
TGAGCCAGGACCCCTGCTTTGCTGTCTGCATGCCGACATGCTGGGCTCACTGGGCCCCAAGGAGGCCAAG
AAGGCCTTCCTGGACTTCTACCACAGCTTCCTGGAGAAGACAGCGGTTCTCCGGGTGCCGGTCCCTCCCA
ACGTCGCCTTTGAACTTGACCGCACTAGGGCTGACCTCATCTCCGAGGATGTCCAGCGGCGGTTCGTGCA
GGAGGTGGTGCAAAGCCAGCAGGTAGCCGTGGGCCGGCAGCTGGAGGACTTCCGTTCCAAGCGGCTCATG
GGCATGACGCCCTGGGAGCAGGAGCTGGCCCAGCTGGAGGCTTGGGTTGGGCGGGACCGAGCCAGCTACG
AGGCCCGGGAGCGGCACGTGGCGGAGCGGCTGCTCATGCACCTGGAGGAGATGCAACATACCATCTCTAC
CGACGAAGAAAAGAGTGCTGCCGTGGTCAACGCCATTGGCCTGTACATGCGCCACCTTGGGGTGCGGACC
AAGAGTGGAGACAAGAAGTCGGGGAGGAACTTCTTCCGGAAAAAGGTGATGGGGAACCGGCGGTCGGACG
AGCCTGCCAAGACCAAGAAGGGGCTGAGCAGCATCCTGGATGCCGCCCGCTGGAACCGGGGAGAGCCCCA
GGTTCCAGATTTTCGACACCTCAAAGCAGAGGTTGATGCCGAGAAGCCAGGTGCTACAGACCGGAAGGGA
GGCGTGGGGATGCCCTCTCGGGACCGGAATATCGGGGCTCCTGGGCAGGACACCCCTGGAGTCTCTCTGC
ACCCTCTGTCCCTGGACAGCCCAGACCGGGAACCAGGTGCTGACGCCCCCCTGGAGCTGGGGGACTCATC
CCCGCAGGGCCCAATGAGCCTGGAGTCCTTGGCGCCCCCAGAGAGTACCGACGAGGGGGCCGAAACCGAG
AGCCCCGAGCCTGGAGATGAGGGGGAGCCGGGGCGGTCGGGACTGGAGCTTGAACCAGAAGAGCCTCCCG
GCTGGCGGGAACTCGTCCCCCCAGACACCCTGCACAGCCTGCCCAAGAGCCAGGTGAAGCGGCAGGAGGT
CATCAGCGAGCTGCTGGTGACAGAGGCGGCCCACGTGCGCATGCTGCGGGTGCTGCACGACCTCTTCTTC
CAGCCCATGGCAGAATGCCTGTTCTTCCCCTTGGAGGAGCTGCAGAACATCTTCCCCAGCCTGGACGAGC
TCATCGAGGTGCATTCCCTGTTCCTCGATCGCCTGATGAAGCGGAGGCAGGAGAGTGGCTACCTCATCGA
GGAGATCGGAGACGTGCTGCTGGCCCGGTTTGATGGTGCTGAGGGCTCCTGGTTCCAGAAAATCTCCTCC
CGCTTCTGCAGCCGCCAGTCATTTGCCTTAGAGCAGCTCAAAGCCAAGCAACGCAAGGACCCTCGGTTCT
GTGCCTTCGTGCAGGAAGCTGAGAGCCGCCCGCGGTGCCGCCGCCTGCAGCTGAAGGACATGATCCCCAC
GGAGATGCAGCGGCTGACCAAGTACCCCCTGCTCCTGCAGAGCATCGGGCAGAACACAGAAGAGCCCACA
GAACGGGAGAAAGTGGAGCTGGCAGCCGAGTGCTGCCGGGAAATTCTACACCACGTCAACCAAGCCGTGC
GTGACATGGAGGACCTGCTGAGGCTCAAGGACTATCAGCGGCGCCTGGACTTGTCCCACCTTCGGCAGAG
CAGCGACCCTATGCTGAGCGAGTTCAAGAACCTGGACATCACCAAGAAGAAATTGGTCCACGAGGGCCCA
CTGACGTGGCGGGTGACTAAGGACAAGGCAGTGGAGGTGCATGTGCTGCTGCTGGACGACCTGCTGCTGC
TGCTCCAGCGCCAGGACGAGCGGCTGCTGCTCAAGTCCCATAGCCGGACACTGACGCCCACGCCCGATGG
CAAGACCATGCTGCGGCCCGTGCTGCGGCTCACCTCCGCCATGACCCGCGAGGTGGCCACCGATCACAAA
GCCTTCTACGTCCTTTTTACCTGGGACCAGGAGGCCCAGATATACGAGCTGGTGGCACAGACTGTGTCGG
AGCGGAAAAACTGGTGTGCTCTCATCACTGAGACTGCCGGATCCCTGAAAGTCCCTGCCCCTGCCTCTCG
CCCTAAGCCCCGGCCCAGCCCGAGCAGCACCCGAGAACCCCTCCTCAGCAGCTCTGAGAACGGCAATGGT
GGCCGAGAGACGTCTCCAGCTGATGCCCGGACCGAGAGAATCCTCAGTGACCTCCTGCCCTTCTGCAGAC
CAGGCCCCGAGGGCCAGCTCGCTGCCACGGCCCTTCGGAAAGTGCTGTCCCTGAAGCAGCTTCTGTTTCC
GGCGGAGGAAGACAATGGGGCGGGGCCTCCTCGAGATGGGGATGGGGTCCCAGGGGGCGGCCCCCTGAGC
CCAGCACGGACCCAGGAAATCCAGGAGAACCTGCTCAGCTTGGAGGAGACCATGAAGCAGCTGGAGGAGT
TGGAGGAGGAATTTTGCCGCCTGAGACCCCTCCTGTCTCAGCTTGGGGGGAACTCTGTCCCCCAGCCTGG
CTGCACTTGAAAGGGTGGGCGCGCCGACCCAGCTTTCTTGTACAAAGTGGTGATAAACCCGCTGATCAGC
CTCGACTGTGCCTTCTAGTTGCCAGCCATCTGTTGTTTGCCCCTCCCCCGTGCCTTCCTTGACCCTGGAA
GGTGCCACTCCCACTGTCCTTTCCTAATAAAATGAGGAAATTGCATCGCATTGTCTGAGTAGGTGTCATT
CTATTCTGGGGGGTGGGGTGGGGCAGGACAGCAAGGGGGAGGATTGGGAAGACAATAGCAGGCATGCTGG
GGATGCGGTGGGCTCTATGGCTTCTGAGGCGGAAAGAACCAGCTGGGGCTCTAGGGGGTATCCCC
[124 nt withheld, positions 4126-4249]
C
[91 nt withheld, positions 4251-4341]
A
[49 nt withheld, positions 4343-4391]
CCTTTGACGTTGGAGTCCACGTTCTTT
[37 nt withheld, positions 4419-4455]
ACCCTATCTCGGTCTATTCTTTTGATTTATAAGGGATTTTGCCGATTTCGGCCTATTGGTTAAAAAATGA
GCTGATTTAACAAAAATTTAACGCGAATTAATTCTGTGGAATGTGTGTCAGTTAGGGTGTGGAAAGTCCC
CAGGCTCCCCAGCAGGCAGAAGTATGCAAAGCATGCATCTCAATTAGTCAGCAACCAGGTGTGGAAAGTC
CCCAGGCTCCCCAGCAGGCAGAAGTATGCAAAGCATGCATCTCAATTAGTCAGCAACCATAGTCCCGCCC
CTAACTCCGCCCATCCCGCCCCTAACTCCGCCCAGTTCCGCCCATTCTCCGCCCCATGGCTGACTAATTT
TTTTTATTTATGCAGAGGCCGAGGCCGCCTCTGCCTCTGAGCTATTCCAGAAGTAGTGAGGAGGCTTTTT
TGGAGGCCTAGGCTTTTGCAAAAAGCTCCCGGGAGCTTGTATATCCATTTTCGGATCTGATCAAGAGACA
GGATGAGGATCGTTTCGCATGATTGAACAAGATGGATTGCACGCAGGTTCTCCGGCCGCTTGGGTGGAGA
GGCTATTCGGCTATGACTGGGCACAACAGACAATCGGCTGCTCTGATGCCGCCGTGTTCCGGCTGTCAGC
GCAGGGGCGCCCGGTTCTTTTTGTCAAGACCGACCTGTCCGGTGCCCTGAATGAACTGCAGGACGAGGCA
GCGCGGCTATCGTGGCTGGCCACGACGGGCGTTCCTTGCGCAGCTGTGCTCGACGTTGTCACTGAAGCGG
GAAGGGACTGGCTGCTATTGGGCGAAGTGCCGGGGCAGGATCTCCTGTCATCTCACCTTGCTCCTGCCGA
GAAAGTATCCATCATGGCTGATGCAATGCGGCGGCTGCATACGCTTGATCCGGCTACCTGCCCATTCGAC
CACCAAGCGAAACATCGCATCGAGCGAGCACGTACTCGGATGGAAGCCGGTCTTGTCGATCAGGATGATC
TGGACGAAGAGCATCAGGGGCTCGCGCCAGCCGAACTGTTCGCCAGGCTCAAGGCGCGCATGCCCGACGG
CGAGGATCTCGTCGTGACCCATGGCGATGCCTGCTTGCCGAATATCATGGTGGAAAATGGCCGCTTTTCT
GGATTCATCGACTGTGGCCGGCTGGGTGTGGCGGACCGCTATCAGGACATAGCGTTGGCTACCCGTGATA
TTGCTGAAGAGCTTGGCGGCGAATGGGCTGACCGCTTCCTCGTGCTTTACGGTATCGCCGCTCCCGATTC
GCAGCGCATCGCCTTCTATCGCCTTCTTGACGAGTTCTTCTGAGCGGGACTCTGGGGTTCGAAATGACCG
ACCAAGCGACGCCCAACCTGCCATCACGAGATTTCGATTCCACCGCCGCCTTCTATGAAAGGTTGGGCTT
CGGAATCGTTTTCCGGGACGCCGGCTGGATGATCCTCCAGCGCGGGGATCTCATGCTGGAGTTCTTCGCC
CACCCCAACTTGTTTATTGCAGCTTATAATGGTTACAAATAAAGCAATAGCATCACAAATTTCACAAATA
AAGCATTTTTTTCACTGCATTCTAGTTGTGGTTTGTCCAAACTCATCAATGTATCTTATCATGTCTGTAT
ACCGTCGACCTCTAGCTAGAGCTTGGCGTAATCATGGTCATAGCTGTTTCCTGTGTGAAATTGTTATCCG
CTCACAATTCCACACAACATACGAGCCGGAAGCATAAAGTGTAAAGCCTGGGGTGCCTAATGAGTGAGCT
AACTCACATTAATTGCGTTGCGCTCACTGCCCGCTTTCCAGTCGGGAAACCTGTCGTGCCAGCTGCATTA
ATGAATCGGCCAACGCGCGGGGAGAGGCGGTTTGCGTATTGGGCGCTCTTCCGCTTCCTCGCTCACTGAC
TCGCTGCGCTCGGTCGTTCGGCTGCGGCGAGCGGTATCAGCTCACTCAAAGGCGGTAATACGGTTATCCA
CAGAATCAGGGGATAACGCAGGAAAGAACATGTGAGCAAAAGGCCAGCAAAAGGCCAGGAACCGTAAAAA
GGCCGCGTTGCTGGCGTTTTTCCATAGGCTCCGCCCCCCTGACGAGCATCACAAAAATCGACGCTCAAGT
CAGAGGTGGCGAAACCCGACAGGACTATAAAGATACCAGGCGTTTCCCCCTGGAAGCTCCCTCGTGCGCT
CTCCTGTTCCGACCCTGCCGCTTACCGGATACCTGTCCGCCTTTCTCCCTTCGGGAAGCGTGGCGCTTTC
TCATAGCTCACGCTGTAGGTATCTCAGTTCGGTGTAGGTCGTTCGCTCCAAGCTGGGCTGTGTGCACGAA
CCCCCCGTTCAGCCCGACCGCTGCGCCTTATCCGGTAACTATCGTCTTGAGTCCAACCCGGTAAGACACG
ACTTATCGCCACTGGCAGCAGCCACTGGTAACAGGATTAGCAGAGCGAGGTATGTAGGCGGTGCTACAGA
GTTCTTGAAGTGGTGGCCTAACTACGGCTACACTAGAAGAACAGTATTTGGTATCTGCGCTCTGCTGAAG
CCAGTTACCTTCGGAAAAAGAGTTGGTAGCTCTTGATCCGGCAAACAAACCACCGCTGGTAGCGGTGGTT
TTTTTGTTTGCAAGCAGCAGATTACGCGCAGAAAAAAAGGATCTCAAGAAGATCCTTTGATCTTTTCTAC
GGGGTCTGACGCTCAGTGGAACGAAAACTCACGTTAAGGGATTTTGGTCATGAGATTATCAAAAAGGATC
TTCACCTAGATCCTTTTAAATTAAAAATGAAGTTTTAAATCAATCTAAAGTATATATGAGTAAACTTGGT
CTGACAGTTACCAATGCTTAATCAGTGAGGCACCTATCTCAGCGATCTGTCTATTTCGTTCATCCATAGT
TGCCTGACTCCCCGTCGTGTAGATAACTACGATACGGGAGGGCTTACCATCTGGCCCCAGTGCTGCAATG
ATACCGCGAGACCCACGCTCACCGGCTCCAGATTTATCAGCAATAAACCAGCCAGCCGGAAGGGCCGAGC
GCAGAAGTGGTCCTGCAACTTTATCCGCCTCCATCCAGTCTATTAATTGTTGCCGGGAAGCTAGAGTAAG
TAGTTCGCCAGTTAATAGTTTGCGCAACGTTGTTGCCATTGCTACAGGCATCGTGGTGTCACGCTCGTCG
TTTGGTATGGCTTCATTCAGCTCCGGTTCCCAACGATCAAGGCGAGTTACATGATCCCCCATGTTGTGCA
AAAAAGCGGTTAGCTCCTTCGGTCCTCCGATCGTTGTCAGAAGTAAGTTGGCCGCAGTGTTATCACTCAT
GGTTATGGCAGCACTGCATAATTCTCTTACTGTCATGCCATCCGTAAGATGCTTTTCTGTGACTGGTGAG
TACTCAACCAAGTCATTCTGAGAATAGTGTATGCGGCGACCGAGTTGCTCTTGCCCGGCGTCAATACGGG
ATAATACCGCGCCACATAGCAGAACTTTAAAAGTGCTCATCATTGGAAAACGTTCTTCGGGGCGAAAACT
CTCAAGGATCTTACCGCTGTTGAGATCCAGTTCGATGTAACCCACTCGTGCACCCAACTGATCTTCAGCA
TCTTTTACTTTCACCAGCGTTTCTGGGTGAGCAAAAACAGGAAGGCAAAATGCCGCAAAAAAGGGAATAA
GGGCGACACGGAAATGTTGAATACTCATACTCTTCCTTTTTCAATATTATTGAAGCATTTATCAGGGTTA
TTGTCTCATGAGCGGATACATATTTGAATGTATTTAGAAAAATAAACAAATAGGGGTTCCGCGCACATTT
CCCCGAAAAGTGCCACCTGACGTC
